Addgene plasmid #199217: pUC-hU6-shBACH1_BFP
Purpose: Expression plasmid with shRNAmiR targeting BACH1, with a BFP reporter on the backbone.
Depositing lab: Gabor Balazsi. Depositing organization: Stony Brook University. Publication: Nonmonotone invasion landscape by noise-aware control of metastasis activator levels. Wan Y, Cohen J, Szenk M, Farquhar KS, Coraci D, Krzyszton R, Azukas J, Van Nest N, Smashnov A, Chern YJ, De Martino D, Nguyen LC, Bien H, Bravo-Cordero JJ, Chan CH, Rosner MR, Balazsi G. Nat Chem Biol. 2023 Jul;19(7):887-899. doi: 10.1038/s41589-023-01344-z. Epub 2023 May 25. PubMed 37231268.
Backbone
  Vector backbone: pSLQ5429_pUC_hU6-crScaffold_EF1a-BFP
  Backbone manufacturer: Stanley Qi Lab
  Backbone size w/o insert (bp): 4249
  Total vector size (bp): 4404
  Vector type: RNAi
Growth in bacteria
  Bacterial resistance: Ampicillin, 100 μg/mL
  Growth temperature: 37°C
  Growth strain: DH5alpha
  Copy number: High Copy
Gene/Insert
  Gene/Insert name: shBACH1 (alt name: small hairpin RNA targeting BACH1)
  gRNA/shRNA sequence: TTCTGAAACATAATCATCGTTT
  Species: Synthetic
  Entrez Gene: BACH1 (a.k.a. BACH-1, BTBD24)
  Promoter: human U6
  Cloning method: Gibson Cloning
  Sequencing primers: 5′ AGGACGCGACTTCTTAACCC; 3′ AGTACtagaaCTCCCCAGTG
Terms and licenses: Academic/Nonprofit Terms; Industry Terms: Not Available to Industry
How to cite: pUC-hU6-shBACH1_BFP was a gift from Gabor Balazsi (Addgene plasmid # 199217 ; http://n2t.net/addgene:199217 ; RRID:Addgene_199217)
