[The description below was written by a language model from this plasmid's Addgene catalogue record and pLannotate feature annotations shown in this document.]
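Description:
pUC-hU6-shBACH1_BFP is a small (about 4.4 kb) pUC-type RNAi plasmid for knocking down BACH1 in mammalian cells by plasmid delivery. It carries no viral packaging or integration elements. It was made by Gibson cloning a synthetic hairpin cassette into a backbone originally designed with a human U6-driven CRISPR RNA scaffold and an EF1a-BFP reporter. In bacteria it is maintained at high copy through the ColE1/pUC origin and selected with ampicillin via the β-lactamase gene and its native promoter.

The knockdown unit is driven by the human U6 promoter, an RNA polymerase III promoter that spans the numbering origin of the circular sequence. Immediately downstream, fragments of the 5′ and 3′ flanking sequences of human miR-30a bracket a roughly 70-nt unannotated stretch, which presumably holds the BACH1-targeting stem-loop. This is the "shRNAmiR" design: embedding the hairpin in a microRNA context lets the transcript be handled by the endogenous microRNA processing machinery to yield the mature guide strand against BACH1.

A separate Pol II cassette follows in the same orientation. It consists of the EF-1α core promoter with portions of its intron A, the TagBFP coding sequence and a bovine growth hormone polyadenylation signal. This gives constitutive blue fluorescence, so cells that received the plasmid can be identified or sorted independently of the knockdown itself. There is no mammalian drug-selection marker among the annotated features. The associated publication concerns controlled levels of a metastasis activator and cell invasion, which fits the use of this plasmid to reduce BACH1 expression.
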