Features (pLannotate 1.2.2; 11 found; start..end, strand, type, name):
     36..81      +  ncRNA          5' miR-30a (fragment): sequence upstream of the 71-nt precursor of the human miR-30a microRNA (Zeng et al., 2002) miRNA
    151..176     +  ncRNA          3' miR-30a (fragment): sequence downstream of the 71-nt precursor of the human miR-30a microRNA (Zeng et al., 2002) miRNA
    245..456     +  promoter       EF-1α core promoter: core promoter for human elongation factor EF-1α
    457..566     +  intron         EF-1α intron A (fragment): intron upstream of the start codon of human EF-1α
   1192..1395    +  intron         EF-1α intron A: truncated intron upstream of the start codon of human EF-1α
   1423..2121    +  CDS            TagBFP: TagBFP is a basic (constitutively fluorescent) blue fluorescent protein published in 2008, derived from Entacmaea quadricolor. It is reported to be a very rapidly-maturing monomer with very low acid sensitivity.
   2153..2264    +  polyA_signal   bGH poly(A) signal: bovine growth hormone polyadenylation signal
   2404..2508    +  promoter       AmpR promoter: bla
   2509..3369    +  CDS            AmpR: β-lactamase; bla; confers resistance to ampicillin, carbenicillin, and related antibiotics
   3540..4128    +  rep_origin     ori: high-copy-number ColE1/pMB1/pBR322/pUC origin of replication
   4191..27      +  promoter       U6 promoter (across the origin): RNA polymerase III promoter for human U6 snRNA
>Addgene plasmid #199217 | pUC-hU6-shBACH1_BFP | addgene full sequence | sequence record 403108 | Addgene NGS Result
TGGCTTTATATATCTTGTGGAAAGGACGCGACTTCTTAACCCAACAGAAGGCTCGAGAAGGTATATTGCT
GTTGACAGTGAGCGCAACGATGATTATGTTTCAGAATAGTGAAGCCACAGATGTATTCTGAAACATAATC
ATCGTTTTGCCTACTGCCTCGGACTTCAAGGGGCTAGAATTCGTTTTTTTTTGTATCAAGTACTAGAACT
CCCCAGTGGGAATTCGGCTCCGGTGCCCGTCAGTGGGCAGAGCGCACATCGCCCACAGTCCCCGAGAAGT
TGGGGGGAGGGGTCGGCAATTGAACCGGTGCCTAGAGAAGGTGGCGCGGGGTAAACTGGGAAAGTGATGT
CGTGTACTGGCTCCGCCTTTTTCCCGAGGGTGGGGGAGAACCGTATATAAGTGCAGTAGTCGCCGTGAAC
GTTCTTTTTCGCAACGGGTTTGCCGCCAGAACACAGGTAAGTGCCGTGTGTGGTTCCCGCGGGCCTGGCC
TCTTTACGGGTTATGGCCCTTGCGTGCCTTGAATTACTTCCACCTGGCTGCAGTACGTGATTCTTGATCC
CGAGCTTCGGGTTGGAAGTGGGTGGGAGAGTTCGAGGCCTTGCGCTTAAGGAGCCCCTTCGCCTCGTGCT
TGAGTTGAGGCCTGGCCTGGGCGCTGGGGCCGCCGCGTGCGAATCTGGTGGCACCTTCGCGCCTGTCTCG
CTGCTTTCGATAAGTCTCTAGCCATTTAAAATTTTTGATGACCTGCTGCGACGCTTTTTTTCTGGCAAGA
TAGTCTTGTAAATGCGGGCCAAGATCTGCACACTGGTATTTCGGTTTTTGGGGCCGCGGGCGGCGACGGG
GCCCGTGCGTCCCAGCGCACATGTTCGGCGAGGCGGGGCCTGCGAGCGCGGCCACCGAGAATCGGACGGG
GGTAGTCTCAAGCTGGCCGGCCTGCTCTGGTGCCTGGCCTCGCGCCGCCGTGTATCGCCCCGCCCTGGGC
GGCAAGGCTGGCCCGGTCGGCACCAGTTGCGTGAGCGGAAAGATGGCCGCTTCCCGGCCCTGCTGCAGGG
AGCTCAAAATGAAGGACGCGGCGCTCGGGAGAGCGGGCGGGTGAGTCACCCACACAAAGGAAAAGGGCCT
TTCCGTCCTCAGCCGTCGCTTCATGTGACTCCACGGAGTACCGGGCGCCGTCCAGGCACCTCGATTAGTT
CTCGAGCTTTTGGAGTACGTCGTCTTTAGGTTGGGGGGAGGGGTTTTATGCGATGGAGTTTCCCCACACT
GAGTGGGTGGAGACTGAAGTTAGGCCAGCTTGGCACTTGATGTAATTCTCCTTGGAATTTGCCCTTTTTG
AGTTTGGATCTTGGTTCATTCTCAAGCCTCAGACAGTGGTTCAAAGTTTTTTTCTTCCATTTCAGGTGTC
GTGACGTACGGCCACCATGAGCATGTCCGAACTGATTAAAGAGAACATGCACATGAAACTTTATATGGAA
GGTACGGTCGACAACCACCATTTCAAATGTACCTCCGAAGGAGAGGGCAAACCCTACGAGGGCACCCAAA
CGATGAGAATTAAAGTAGTAGAAGGTGGGCCGCTGCCCTTTGCCTTTGACATTCTGGCAACTTCTTTTCT
CTACGGGAGTAAAACTTTTATCAACCATACGCAAGGCATTCCAGACTTCTTTAAGCAGTCATTTCCCGAG
GGGTTTACTTGGGAGCGGGTCACAACATACGAGGACGGCGGCGTGCTGACCGCTACTCAGGACACCAGCC
TGCAAGACGGGTGTTTGATCTACAATGTGAAGATTCGAGGCGTAAACTTTACTTCAAACGGCCCAGTTAT
GCAGAAAAAAACCCTCGGCTGGGAGGCTTTTACAGAGACTCTTTACCCAGCCGACGGTGGTTTGGAAGGC
CGAAACGACATGGCATTGAAATTGGTTGGCGGGAGCCACCTTATAGCGAATATAAAGACGACCTATCGGT
CTAAAAAGCCCGCCAAAAATTTGAAGATGCCTGGTGTATATTACGTCGACTATAGGCTTGAGAGAATAAA
AGAAGCTAACAACGAAACCTATGTGGAGCAACATGAGGTTGCAGTTGCACGCTACTGCGATCTGCCGAGC
AAATTGGGGCACAAGCTGAATTGATCAGCTAGAGCTCGCTAATCAGCCTCGACTGTGCCTTCTAGTTGCC
AGCCATCTGTTGTTTGCCCCTCCCCCGTGCCTTCCTTGACCCTGGAAGGTGCCACTCCCACTGTCCTTTC
CTAATAAAATGAGGAAATTGCATCGCATTGTCTGAGTAGGTGTCATTCTATTCTGGGGGGTGGGGTGGGG
CAGGACAGCAAGGGGGAGGATTGGGAAGATAATAGCAGGCATGCTGGGGATGCGGTGGGCTCTATGGTCT
AGATTTAGGGTAGGGGAAATGTGCGCGGAACCCCTATTTGTTTATTTTTCTAAATACATTCAAATATGTA
TCCGCTCATGAGACAATAACCCTGATAAATGCTTCAATAATATTGAAAAAGGAAGAGTATGAGTATTCAA
CATTTCCGTGTCGCCCTTATTCCCTTTTTTGCGGCATTTTGCCTTCCTGTTTTTGCTCACCCAGAAACGC
TGGTGAAAGTAAAAGATGCTGAAGATCAGTTGGGTGCACGAGTGGGTTACATCGAACTGGATCTCAACAG
CGGTAAGATCCTTGAGAGTTTTCGCCCCGAAGAACGTTTTCCAATGATGAGCACTTTTAAAGTTCTGCTA
TGTGGCGCGGTATTATCCCGTATTGACGCCGGGCAAGAGCAACTCGGTCGCCGCATACACTATTCTCAGA
ATGACTTGGTTGAGTACTCACCAGTCACAGAAAAGCATCTTACGGATGGCATGACAGTAAGAGAATTATG
CAGTGCTGCCATAACCATGAGTGATAACACTGCGGCCAACTTACTTCTGACAACGATCGGAGGACCGAAG
GAGCTAACCGCTTTTTTGCACAACATGGGGGATCATGTAACTCGCCTTGATCGTTGGGAACCGGAGCTGA
ATGAAGCCATACCAAACGACGAGCGTGACACCACGATGCCTGTAGCAATGGCAACAACGTTGCGCAAACT
ATTAACTGGCGAACTACTTACTCTAGCTTCCCGGCAACAATTAATAGACTGGATGGAGGCGGATAAAGTT
GCAGGACCACTTCTGCGCTCGGCCCTTCCGGCTGGCTGGTTTATTGCTGATAAATCTGGAGCCGGTGAGC
GTGGAAGCCGCGGTATCATTGCAGCACTGGGGCCAGATGGTAAGCCCTCCCGTATCGTAGTTATCTACAC
GACGGGGAGTCAGGCAACTATGGATGAACGAAATAGACAGATCGCTGAGATAGGTGCCTCACTGATTAAG
CATTGGTAACTGTCAGACCAAGTTTACTCATATATACTTTAGATTGATTTAAAACTTCATTTTTAATTTA
AAAGGATCTAGGTGAAGATCCTTTTTGATAATCTCATGACCAAAATCCCTTAACGTGAGTTTTCGTTCCA
CTGAGCGTCAGACCCCGTAGAAAAGATCAAAGGATCTTCTTGAGATCCTTTTTTTCTGCGCGTAATCTGC
TGCTTGCAAACAAAAAAACCACCGCTACCAGCGGTGGTTTGTTTGCCGGATCAAGAGCTACCAACTCTTT
TTCCGAAGGTAACTGGCTTCAGCAGAGCGCAGATACCAAATACTGTTCTTCTAGTGTAGCCGTAGTTAGG
CCACCACTTCAAGAACTCTGTAGCACCGCCTACATACCTCGCTCTGCTAATCCTGTTACCAGTGGCTGCT
GCCAGTGGCGATAAGTCGTGTCTTACCGGGTTGGACTCAAGACGATAGTTACCGGATAAGGCGCAGCGGT
CGGGCTGAACGGGGGGTTCGTGCACACAGCCCAGCTTGGAGCGAACGACCTACACCGAACTGAGATACCT
ACAGCGTGAGCTATGAGAAAGCGCCACGCTTCCCGAAGGGAGAAAGGCGGACAGGTATCCGGTAAGCGGC
AGGGTCGGAACAGGAGAGCGCACGAGGGAGCTTCCAGGGGGAAACGCCTGGTATCTTTATAGTCCTGTCG
GGTTTCGCCACCTCTGACTTGAGCGTCGATTTTTGTGATGCTCGTCAGGGGGGCGGAGCCTATGGAAAAA
CGCCAGCAACGCGGCCTTTTTACGGTTCCTGGCCTTTTGCTGGCCTTTTGCTCAGCTAGCGAGGGCCTAT
TTCCCATGATTCCTTCATATTTGCATATACGATACAAGGCTGTTAGAGAGATAATTGGAATTAATTTGAC
TGTAAACACAAAGATATTAGTACAAAATACGTGACGTAGAAAGTAATAATTTCTTGGGTAGTTTGCAGTT
TTAAAATTATGTTTTAAAATGGACTATCATATGCTTACCGTAACTTGAAAGTATTTCGATTTCT
